>Addgene plasmid #51440 | TALEN-CCR5L18-CtermQ3 | depositor full sequence | sequence record 78445 | TALEN CCR5 Left (L18) Q3 C-term
GACGGATCGGGAGATCTCCCGATCCCCTATGGTCGACTCTCAGTACAATCTGCTCTGATGCCGCATAGTT
AAGCCAGTATCTGCTCCCTGCTTGTGTGTTGGAGGTCGCTGAGTAGTGCGCGAGCAAAATTTAAGCTACA
ACAAGGCAAGGCTTGACCGACAATTGCATGAAGAATCTGCTTAGGGTTAGGCGTTTTGCGCTGCTTCGCG
ATGTACGGGCCAGATATACGCGTTGACATTGATTATTGACTAGTTATTAATAGTAATCAATTACGGGGTC
ATTAGTTCATAGCCCATATATGGAGTTCCGCGTTACATAACTTACGGTAAATGGCCCGCCTGGCTGACCG
CCCAACGACCCCCGCCCATTGACGTCAATAATGACGTATGTTCCCATAGTAACGCCAATAGGGACTTTCC
ATTGACGTCAATGGGTGGACTATTTACGGTAAACTGCCCACTTGGCAGTACATCAAGTGTATCATATGCC
AAGTACGCCCCCTATTGACGTCAATGACGGTAAATGGCCCGCCTGGCATTATGCCCAGTACATGACCTTA
TGGGACTTTCCTACTTGGCAGTACATCTACGTATTAGTCATCGCTATTACCATGGTGATGCGGTTTTGGC
AGTACATCAATGGGCGTGGATAGCGGTTTGACTCACGGGGATTTCCAAGTCTCCACCCCATTGACGTCAA
TGGGAGTTTGTTTTGGCACCAAAATCAACGGGACTTTCCAAAATGTCGTAACAACTCCGCCCCATTGACG
CAAATGGGCGGTAGGCGTGTACGGTGGGAGGTCTATATAAGCAGAGCTCTCTGGCTAACTAGAGAACCCA
CTGCTTACTGGCTTATCGAAATTAATACGACTCACTATAGGGAGACCCAAGCTGGCTAGCACCATGGACT
ACAAAGACCATGACGGTGATTATAAAGATCATGACATCGATTACAAGGATGACGATGACAAGATGGCCCC
CAAGAAGAAGAGGAAGGTGGGCATTCACCGCGGGGTACCTATGGTGGACTTGAGGACACTCGGTTATTCG
CAACAGCAACAGGAGAAAATCAAGCCTAAGGTCAGGAGCACCGTCGCGCAACACCACGAGGCGCTTGTGG
GGCATGGCTTCACTCATGCGCATATTGTCGCGCTTTCACAGCACCCTGCGGCGCTTGGGACGGTGGCTGT
CAAATACCAAGATATGATTGCGGCCCTGCCCGAAGCCACGCACGAGGCAATTGTAGGGGTCGGTAAACAG
TGGTCGGGAGCGCGAGCACTTGAGGCGCTGCTGACTGTGGCGGGTGAGCTTAGGGGGCCTCCGCTCCAGC
TCGACACCGGGCAGCTGCTGAAGATCGCGAAGAGAGGGGGAGTAACAGCGGTAGAGGCAGTGCACGCCTG
GCGCAATGCGCTCACCGGGGCCCCCTTGAACCTGACCCCAGACCAGGTAGTCGCAATCGCGTCAAACGGA
GGGGGAAAGCAAGCCCTGGAAACCGTGCAAAGGTTGTTGCCGGTCCTTTGTCAAGACCACGGCCTTACAC
CGGAGCAAGTCGTGGCCATTGCATCCCACGACGGTGGCAAACAGGCTCTTGAGACGGTTCAGAGACTTCT
CCCAGTTCTCTGTCAAGCCCACGGGCTGACTCCCGATCAAGTTGTAGCGATTGCGTCGAACATTGGAGGG
AAACAAGCATTGGAGACTGTCCAACGGCTCCTTCCCGTGTTGTGTCAAGCCCACGGTTTGACGCCTGCAC
AAGTGGTCGCCATCGCCTCGAATGGCGGCGGTAAGCAGGCGCTGGAAACAGTACAGCGCCTGCTGCCTGT
ACTGTGCCAGGATCATGGACTGACCCCAGACCAGGTAGTCGCAATCGCGTCAAACGGAGGGGGAAAGCAA
GCCCTGGAAACCGTGCAAAGGTTGTTGCCGGTCCTTTGTCAAGACCACGGCCTTACACCGGAGCAAGTCG
TGGCCATTGCAAGCAACATCGGTGGCAAACAGGCTCTTGAGACGGTTCAGAGACTTCTCCCAGTTCTCTG
TCAAGCCCACGGGCTGACTCCCGATCAAGTTGTAGCGATTGCGTCGCATGACGGAGGGAAACAAGCATTG
GAGACTGTCCAACGGCTCCTTCCCGTGTTGTGTCAAGCCCACGGTTTGACGCCTGCACAAGTGGTCGCCA
TCGCCTCCAATATTGGCGGTAAGCAGGCGCTGGAAACAGTACAGCGCCTGCTGCCTGTACTGTGCCAGGA
TCATGGACTGACCCCAGACCAGGTAGTCGCAATCGCGTCACATGACGGGGGAAAGCAAGCCCTGGAAACC
GTGCAAAGGTTGTTGCCGGTCCTTTGTCAAGACCACGGCCTTACACCGGAGCAAGTCGTGGCCATTGCAT
CCCACGACGGTGGCAAACAGGCTCTTGAGACGGTTCAGAGACTTCTCCCAGTTCTCTGTCAAGCCCACGG
GCTGACTCCCGATCAAGTTGTAGCGATTGCGTCCAACGGTGGAGGGAAACAAGCATTGGAGACTGTCCAA
CGGCTCCTTCCCGTGTTGTGTCAAGCCCACGGTTTGACGCCTGCACAAGTGGTCGCCATCGCCAACAACA
ACGGCGGTAAGCAGGCGCTGGAAACAGTACAGCGCCTGCTGCCTGTACTGTGCCAGGATCATGGACTGAC
CCCAGACCAGGTAGTCGCAATCGCGTCACATGACGGGGGAAAGCAAGCCCTGGAAACCGTGCAAAGGTTG
TTGCCGGTCCTTTGTCAAGACCACGGCCTTACACCGGAGCAAGTCGTGGCCATTGCAAGCAACATCGGTG
GCAAACAGGCTCTTGAGACGGTTCAGAGACTTCTCCCAGTTCTCTGTCAAGCCCACGGGCTGACTCCCGA
TCAAGTTGTAGCGATTGCGAATAACAATGGAGGGAAACAAGCATTGGAGACTGTCCAACGGCTCCTTCCC
GTGTTGTGTCAAGCCCACGGTTTGACGCCTGCACAAGTGGTCGCCATCGCCAGCCATGATGGCGGTAAGC
AGGCGCTGGAAACAGTACAGCGCCTGCTGCCTGTACTGTGCCAGGATCATGGACTGACACCCGAACAGGT
GGTCGCCATTGCTTCTAATGGGGGAGGACGGCCAGCCTTGGAGTCCATCGTAGCCCAATTGTCCAGGCCC
GATCCCGCGTTGGCTGCGTTAACGAATGACCATCTGGTGGCGTTGGCATGTCTTGGTGGACGACCCGCGC
TCGATGCAGTCAAAAAGGGTCTGCCTCATGCTCCCGCATTGATCCAAAGAACCAACCAACGGATTCCCGA
GAGAACTTCCCATCAAGTCGCGGGATCCCAACTAGTCAAAAGTGAACTGGAGGAGAAGAAATCTGAACTT
CGTCATAAATTGAAATATGTGCCTCATGAATATATTGAATTAATTGAAATTGCCAGAAATTCCACTCAGG
ATAGAATTCTTGAAATGAAGGTAATGGAATTTTTTATGAAAGTTTATGGATATAGAGGTAAACATTTGGG
TGGATCAAGGAAACCGGACGGAGCAATTTATACTGTCGGATCTCCTATTGATTACGGTGTGATCGTGGAT
ACTAAAGCTTATAGCGGAGGTTATAATCTGCCAATTGGCCAAGCAGATGAAATGGAGCGATATGTCGAAG
AAAATCAAACACGAAACAAACATCTCAACCCTAATGAATGGTGGAAAGTCTATCCATCTTCTGTAACGGA
ATTTAAGTTTTTATTTGTGAGTGGTCACTTTAAAGGAAACTACAAAGCTCAGCTTACACGATTAAATCAT
ATCACTAATTGTAATGGAGCTGTTCTTAGTGTAGAAGAGCTTTTAATTGGTGGAGAAATGATTAAAGCCG
GCACATTAACCTTAGAGGAAGTGAGACGGAAATTTAATAACGGCGAGATAAACTTTTAAGGGCCCTTCGA
AGGTAAGCCTATCCCTAACCCTCTCCTCGGTCTCGATTCTACGCGTACCGGTCATCATCACCATCACCAT
TGAGTTTAAACCCGCTGATCAGCCTCGACTGTGCCTTCTAGTTGCCAGCCATCTGTTGTTTGCCCCTCCC
CCGTGCCTTCCTTGACCCTGGAAGGTGCCACTCCCACTGTCCTTTCCTAATAAAATGAGGAAATTGCATC
GCATTGTCTGAGTAGGTGTCATTCTATTCTGGGGGGTGGGGTGGGGCAGGACAGCAAGGGGGAGGATTGG
GAAGACAATAGCAGGCATGCTGGGGATGCGGTGGGCTCTATGGCTTCTGAGGCGGAAAGAACCAGCTGGG
GCTCTAGGGGGTATCCCC
[124 nt withheld, positions 4289-4412]
C
[32 nt withheld, positions 4414-4445]
CA
[57 nt withheld, positions 4448-4504]
A
[49 nt withheld, positions 4506-4554]
CCTTTGACGTTGGAGTCCACGTTCTTT
[37 nt withheld, positions 4582-4618]
ACCCTATCTCGGTCTATTCTTTTGATTTATAAGGGATTTTGGGGATTTCGGCCTATTGGTTAAAAAATGA
GCTGATTTAACAAAAATTTAACGCGAATTAATTCTGTGGAATGTGTGTCAGTTAGGGTGTGGAAAGTCCC
CAGGCTCCCCAGGCAGGCAGAAGTATGCAAAGCATGCATCTCAATTAGTCAGCAACCAGGTGTGGAAAGT
CCCCAGGCTCCCCAGCAGGCAGAAGTATGCAAAGCATGCATCTCAATTAGTCAGCAACCATAGTCCCGCC
CCTAACTCCGCCCATCCCGCCCCTAACTCCGCCCAGTTCCGCCCATTCTCCGCCCCATGGCTGACTAATT
TTTTTTATTTATGCAGAGGCCGAGGCCGCCTCTGCCTCTGAGCTATTCCAGAAGTAGTGAGGAGGCTTTT
TTGGAGGCCTAGGCTTTTGCAAAAAGCTCCCGGGAGCTTGTATATCCATTTTCGGATCTGATCAGCACGT
GTTGACAATTAATCATCGGCATAGTATATCGGCATAGTATAATACGACAAGGTGAGGAACTAAACCATGG
CCAAGCCTTTGTCTCAAGAAGAATCCACCCTCATTGAAAGAGCAACGGCTACAATCAACAGCATCCCCAT
CTCTGAAGACTACAGCGTCGCCAGCGCAGCTCTCTCTAGCGACGGCCGCATCTTCACTGGTGTCAATGTA
TATCATTTTACTGGGGGACCTTGTGCAGAACTCGTGGTGCTGGGCACTGCTGCTGCTGCGGCAGCTGGCA
ACCTGACTTGTATCGTCGCGATCGGAAATGAGAACAGGGGCATCTTGAGCCCCTGCGGACGGTGTCGACA
GGTGCTTCTCGATCTGCATCCTGGGATCAAAGCGATAGTGAAGGACAGTGATGGACAGCCGACGGCAGTT
GGGATTCGTGAATTGCTGCCCTCTGGTTATGTGTGGGAGGGCTAAGCACTTCGTGGCCGAGGAGCAGGAC
TGACACGTGCTACGAGATTTCGATTCCACCGCCGCCTTCTATGAAAGGTTGGGCTTCGGAATCGTTTTCC
GGGACGCCGGCTGGATGATCCTCCAGCGCGGGGATCTCATGCTGGAGTTCTTCGCCCACCCCAACTTGTT
TATTGCAGCTTATAATGGTTACAAATAAAGCAATAGCATCACAAATTTCACAAATAAAGCATTTTTTTCA
CTGCATTCTAGTTGTGGTTTGTCCAAACTCATCAATGTATCTTATCATGTCTGTATACCGTCGACCTCTA
GCTAGAGCTTGGCGTAATCATGGTCATAGCTGTTTCCTGTGTGAAATTGTTATCCGCTCACAATTCCACA
CAACATACGAGCCGGAAGCATAAAGTGTAAAGCCTGGGGTGCCTAATGAGTGAGCTAACTCACATTAATT
GCGTTGCGCTCACTGCCCGCTTTCCAGTCGGGAAACCTGTCGTGCCAGCTGCATTAATGAATCGGCCAAC
GCGCGGGGAGAGGCGGTTTGCGTATTGGGCGCTCTTCCGCTTCCTCGCTCACTGACTCGCTGCGCTCGGT
CGTTCGGCTGCGGCGAGCGGTATCAGCTCACTCAAAGGCGGTAATACGGTTATCCACAGAATCAGGGGAT
AACGCAGGAAAGAACATGTGAGCAAAAGGCCAGCAAAAGGCCAGGAACCGTAAAAAGGCCGCGTTGCTGG
CGTTTTTCCATAGGCTCCGCCCCCCTGACGAGCATCACAAAAATCGACGCTCAAGTCAGAGGTGGCGAAA
CCCGACAGGACTATAAAGATACCAGGCGTTTCCCCCTGGAAGCTCCCTCGTGCGCTCTCCTGTTCCGACC
CTGCCGCTTACCGGATACCTGTCCGCCTTTCTCCCTTCGGGAAGCGTGGCGCTTTCTCAATGCTCACGCT
GTAGGTATCTCAGTTCGGTGTAGGTCGTTCGCTCCAAGCTGGGCTGTGTGCACGAACCCCCCGTTCAGCC
CGACCGCTGCGCCTTATCCGGTAACTATCGTCTTGAGTCCAACCCGGTAAGACACGACTTATCGCCACTG
GCAGCAGCCACTGGTAACAGGATTAGCAGAGCGAGGTATGTAGGCGGTGCTACAGAGTTCTTGAAGTGGT
GGCCTAACTACGGCTACACTAGAAGGACAGTATTTGGTATCTGCGCTCTGCTGAAGCCAGTTACCTTCGG
AAAAAGAGTTGGTAGCTCTTGATCCGGCAAACAAACCACCGCTGGTAGCGGTGGTTTTTTTGTTTGCAAG
CAGCAGATTACGCGCAGAAAAAAAGGATCTCAAGAAGATCCTTTGATCTTTTCTACGGGGTCTGACGCTC
AGTGGAACGAAAACTCACGTTAAGGGATTTTGGTCATGAGATTATCAAAAAGGATCTTCACCTAGATCCT
TTTAAATTAAAAATGAAGTTTTAAATCAATCTAAAGTATATATGAGTAAACTTGGTCTGACAGTTACCAA
TGCTTAATCAGTGAGGCACCTATCTCAGCGATCTGTCTATTTCGTTCATCCATAGTTGCCTGACTCCCCG
TCGTGTAGATAACTACGATACGGGAGGGCTTACCATCTGGCCCCAGTGCTGCAATGATACCGCGAGACCC
ACGCTCACCGGCTCCAGATTTATCAGCAATAAACCAGCCAGCCGGAAGGGCCGAGCGCAGAAGTGGTCCT
GCAACTTTATCCGCCTCCATCCAGTCTATTAATTGTTGCCGGGAAGCTAGAGTAAGTAGTTCGCCAGTTA
ATAGTTTGCGCAACGTTGTTGCCATTGCTACAGGCATCGTGGTGTCACGCTCGTCGTTTGGTATGGCTTC
ATTCAGCTCCGGTTCCCAACGATCAAGGCGAGTTACATGATCCCCCATGTTGTGCAAAAAAGCGGTTAGC
TCCTTCGGTCCTCCGATCGTTGTCAGAAGTAAGTTGGCCGCAGTGTTATCACTCATGGTTATGGCAGCAC
TGCATAATTCTCTTACTGTCATGCCATCCGTAAGATGCTTTTCTGTGACTGGTGAGTACTCAACCAAGTC
ATTCTGAGAATAGTGTATGCGGCGACCGAGTTGCTCTTGCCCGGCGTCAATACGGGATAATACCGCGCCA
CATAGCAGAACTTTAAAAGTGCTCATCATTGGAAAACGTTCTTCGGGGCGAAAACTCTCAAGGATCTTAC
CGCTGTTGAGATCCAGTTCGATGTAACCCACTCGTGCACCCAACTGATCTTCAGCATCTTTTACTTTCAC
CAGCGTTTCTGGGTGAGCAAAAACAGGAAGGCAAAATGCCGCAAAAAAGGGAATAAGGGCGACACGGAAA
TGTTGAATACTCATACTCTTCCTTTTTCAATATTATTGAAGCATTTATCAGGGTTATTGTCTCATGAGCG
GATACATATTTGAATGTATTTAGAAAAATAAACAAATAGGGGTTCCGCGCACATTTCCCCGAAAAGTGCC
ACCTGACGTC
Features (pLannotate 1.2.2; 25 found; start..end, strand, type, name):
     36..80      -  misc_feature   bom (fragment): basis of mobility region from pBR322
    235..614     +  enhancer       CMV enhancer: human cytomegalovirus immediate early enhancer
    615..818     +  promoter       CMV promoter: human cytomegalovirus (CMV) immediate early promoter
    814..847     +  LTR            5' LTR (truncated) (fragment): truncated 5' long terminal repeat (LTR) from HIV-1
    863..881     +  promoter       T7 promoter: promoter for bacteriophage T7 RNA polymerase
    907..972     +  CDS            3xFLAG: three tandem FLAG® epitope tags, followed by an enterokinase cleavage site
   1024..1533    +  CDS            avrBs3 (fragment): AVRB3_XANEU - Experimental evidence at protein level: Swiss-Prot protein existence level 1. Avirulence protein. Acts as a transcription factor in C.annuum plants. In susceptible plants lacking the Bs3 resistance gene induces expression of a number of genes, including genes homologous to a family of auxin-induced genes, alpha-expansin genes, pectate lyase, anthocyanidin glucoside rhamnosyl transferase and at least one transcription factor, UPA20. Their expression leads to plant hypertrophy in mesophyll cells, probably mainly mediated by UPA20 (PubMed:17962565). In resistant plants induces the h
   3319..3906    +  CDS            FokI cleavage domain: nonspecific DNA cleavage domain of the FokI endonuclease (Li et al., 1992) must dimerize to be catalytically active
   3922..3963    +  CDS            V5 tag: epitope tag from simian virus 5
   4019..4243    +  polyA_signal   bGH poly(A) signal: bovine growth hormone polyadenylation signal
   4247..4268    +  promoter       SV40 promoter (fragment): SV40 enhancer and early promoter
   4289..4717    +  rep_origin     f1 ori (sequence partly withheld): f1 bacteriophage origin of replication; arrow indicates direction of (+) strand synthesis
   4731..5061    +  promoter       SV40 promoter: SV40 enhancer and early promoter
   5109..5156    +  promoter       EM7 promoter: synthetic bacterial promoter&nbsp
   5175..5573    +  CDS            BSD: blasticidin S deaminase; Aspergillus terreus BSD; confers resistance to blasticidin
   5574..5601    +  CDS            BleoR (fragment): antibiotic-binding protein; Sh ble from Streptoalloteichus hindustanus; confers resistance to bleomycin, phleomycin, and Zeocin™
   5611..5736    +  CDS            ble (fragment): BLE_KLEPN - Experimental evidence at protein level: Swiss-Prot protein existence level 1. Binding protein with a strong affinity to the bleomycin family of antibiotics. Binds to CL990; an antimitotic-antibiotic compound. From Klebsiella pneumoniae.
   5731..5852    +  polyA_signal   SV40 poly(A) signal: SV40 polyadenylation signal
   5925..5941    -  protein_bind   lac operator: The lac repressor binds to the lac operator to inhibit transcription in E. coli. This inhibition can be relieved by adding lactose or isopropyl-β-D-thiogalactopyranoside (IPTG). lac repressor encoded by lacI
   5949..5979    -  promoter       lac promoter: promoter for the E. coli lac operon
   5994..6015    -  protein_bind   CAP binding site: CAP binding activates transcription in the presence of cAMP. E. coli catabolite activator protein
   6028..6120    -  CDS            lacI (fragment): lac repressor; lacI; The lac repressor binds to the lac operator to inhibit transcription in E. coli. This inhibition can be relieved by adding lactose or isopropyl-β-D-thiogalactopyranoside (IPTG).
   6303..6891    -  rep_origin     ori: high-copy-number ColE1/pMB1/pBR322/pUC origin of replication
   7062..7922    -  CDS            AmpR: β-lactamase; bla; confers resistance to ampicillin, carbenicillin, and related antibiotics
   7923..8027    -  promoter       AmpR promoter: bla
