[The description below was written by a language model from this plasmid's Addgene catalogue record and pLannotate feature annotations shown in this document.]
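Description:
TALEN-CCR5L18-CtermQ3 is an 8,058 bp mammalian expression plasmid built on the JDS70 TALEN backbone. It encodes one half of a TALEN pair: the "left" monomer (L18) directed against a site in the human CCR5 locus. In bacteria it is maintained at high copy from a ColE1/pUC-type origin with ampicillin selection (AmpR under its own promoter). An f1 origin is also present. The feature table additionally shows an SV40 promoter/EM7 promoter cassette driving blasticidin S deaminase, followed by an SV40 poly(A) signal, which could allow blasticidin selection in mammalian cells, although the catalogue entry does not mention this use.

The roughly 3 kb synthetic insert is transcribed from the CMV enhancer/promoter and terminated by the bGH poly(A) signal. A T7 promoter sits just upstream of the coding region. The open reading frame begins with an N-terminal 3xFLAG tag and continues into a TAL effector scaffold, of which the annotation software recognised only the N-terminal part as an AvrBs3-like fragment. The scaffold uses the Δ152 N-terminal truncation and the +63 C-terminal domain and ends in the FokI cleavage domain. FokI here is the "EL" obligate-heterodimer variant, so cleavage requires pairing with a complementary right-hand monomer bound at the adjacent half-site. A V5 tag sequence is annotated after FokI, but the record does not say whether it is translated.

The defining feature is the "Q3" C-terminal domain, in which three cationic residues are replaced by glutamine (K788Q, R792Q, R801Q). The associated study engineered TALENs for improved DNA-cleavage specificity, and this plasmid is one such variant for CCR5 cleavage experiments.
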