Addgene plasmid #51440: TALEN-CCR5L18-CtermQ3
Purpose: Expresses TALEN targeting left CCR5A site (L18) with Q3 C-terminal domain
Depositing lab: David Liu. Depositing organization: Harvard University. Publication: Broad specificity profiling of TALENs results in engineered nucleases with improved DNA-cleavage specificity. Guilinger JP, Pattanayak V, Reyon D, Tsai SQ, Sander JD, Joung JK, Liu DR. Nat Methods. 2014 Apr;11(4):429-35. doi: 10.1038/nmeth.2845. Epub 2014 Feb 16. PubMed 24531420.
Backbone
  Vector backbone: JDS70
  Backbone manufacturer: Joung lab
  Backbone size w/o insert (bp): 5055
  Total vector size (bp): 8058
  Modifications to backbone: TAL N-terminal: ∆152 (Miller et al. 2011) TAL C-terminus: +63 (Miller et al. 2011) FOKI: EL
  Vector type: Mammalian Expression, TALEN
Growth in bacteria
  Bacterial resistance: Ampicillin, 100 μg/mL
  Growth temperature: 37°C
  Growth strain: XL1 Blue
  Copy number: High Copy
Gene/Insert
  Gene/Insert name: TALEN CCR5 Left (L18) Q3 C-term
  Species: Synthetic
  Insert size (bp): 3003
  Mutation: K788Q, R792Q and R801Q
  Promoter: CMV
  Tag / fusion protein: 3xFLAG (N terminal on insert); Fok1 EL variant (C terminal on insert)
  Cloning method: Ligation Independent Cloning
  Sequencing primers: 5′ TAATACGACTCACTATAGG; 3′ GCTGATCAGCGGGTTTAAAC
Terms and licenses: Academic/Nonprofit Terms; Industry Terms: Not Available to Industry
How to cite: TALEN-CCR5L18-CtermQ3 was a gift from David Liu (Addgene plasmid # 51440 ; http://n2t.net/addgene:51440 ; RRID:Addgene_51440)
