>Addgene plasmid #51440 | TALEN-CCR5L18-CtermQ3 | depositor partial sequence | sequence record 78446 | T7
TGATTATAAAGATCATGACATCGATTACAAGGATGACGATGACAAGATGGCCCCCAAGAAGAAGAGGAAG
GTGGGCATTCACCGCGGGGTACCTATGGTGGACTTGAGGACACTCGGTTATTCGCAACAGCAACAGGAGA
AAATCAAGCCTAAGGTCAGGAGCACCGTCGCGCAACACCACGAGGCGCTTGTGGGGCATGGCTTCACTCA
TGCGCATATTGTCGCGCTTTCACAGCACCCTGCGGCGCTTGGGACGGTGGCTGTCAAATACCAAGATATG
ATTGCGGCCCTGCCCGAAGCCACGCACGAGGCAATTGTAGGGGTCGGTAAACAGTGGTCGGGAGCGCGAG
CACTTGAGGCGCTGCTGACTGTGGCGGGTGAGCTTAGGGGGCCTCCGCTCCAGCTCGACACCGGGCAGCT
GCTGAAGATCGCGAAGAGAGGGGGAGTAACAGCGGTAGAGGCAGTGCACGCCTGGCGCAATGCGCTCACC
GGGGCCCCCTTGAACCTGACCCCAGACCAGGTAGTCGCAATCGCGTCAAACGGAGGGGGAAAGCAAGCCC
TGGAAACCGTGCAAAGGTTGTTGCCGGTCCTTTGTCAAGACCACGGCCTTACACCGGAGCAAGTCGTGGC
CATTGCATCCCACGACGGTGGCAAACAGGCTCTTGAGACGGTTCAGAGACTTCTCCCAGTTCTCTGTCAA
GCCCACGGGCTGACTCCCGATCAAGTTGTAGCGATTGCGTCNAACATTGGAGGGAAACAAGCATTGGAGA
CTGTCCAACGGCTCCTTCCCGTGTTGTGTCAAGCCCACGGNTTGACGCCTGCACAAGTGG
