>Addgene plasmid #51440 | TALEN-CCR5L18-CtermQ3 | depositor partial sequence | sequence record 78447 | TALEN-fwd2
CCTGGAAACCGTGCAAAGGTTGTTGCCGGTCCTTTGTCAAGACCACGGCCTTACACCGGAGCAAGTCGTG
GCCATTGCATCCCACGACGGTGGCAAACAGGCTCTTGAGACGGTTCAGAGACTTCTCCCAGTTCTCTGTC
AAGCCCACGGGCTGACTCCCGATCAAGTTGTAGCGATTGCGTCGAACATTGGAGGGAAACAAGCATTGGA
GACTGTCCAACGGCTCCTTCCCGTGTTGTGTCAAGCCCACGGTTTGACGCCTGCACAAGTGGTCGCCATC
GCCTCGAATGGCGGCGGTAAGCAGGCGCTGGAAACAGTACAGCGCCTGCTGCCTGTACTGTGCCAGGATC
ATGGACTGACCCCAGACCAGGTAGTCGCAATCGCGTCAAACGGAGGGGGAAAGCAAGCCCTGGAAACCGT
GCAAAGGTTGTTGCCGGTCCTTTGTCAAGACCACGGCCTTACACCGGAGCAAGTCGTGGCCATTGCAAGC
AACATCGGTGGCAAACAGGCTCTTGAGACGGTTCAGAGACTTCTCCCAGTTCTCTGTCAAGCCCACGGGC
TGACTCCCGATCAAGTTGTAGCGATTGCGTCGCATGACGGAGGGAAACAAGCATTGGAGACTGTCCAACG
GCTCCTTCCCGTGTTGTGTCAAGCCCACGGTTTGACGCCTGCACAAGTGGTCGCCATCGCCTCCAATATT
GGCGGTAAGCAGGCGCTGGAAACAGTACAGCGCCTGCTGCCTGTACTGTGCCAGGATCATGGACTGACCC
CAGACCAGGTAGTCGCAATCGCGTCACATGACGGGGGAAAGCAAGCCCTGGAAACCGTG
