>Addgene plasmid #51440 | TALEN-CCR5L18-CtermQ3 | depositor partial sequence | sequence record 78448 | TALEN-rev2
GTGTCAGTCCATGATCCTGGCACAGTACAGGCAGCAGGCGCTGTACTGTTTCCAGCGCCTGCTTACCGCC
ATCATGGCTGGCGATGGCGACCACTTGTGCAGGCGTCAAACCGTGGGCTTGACACAACACGGGAAGGAGC
CGTTGGACAGTCTCCAATGCTTGTTTCCCTCCATTGTTATTCGCAATCGCTACAACTTGATCGGGAGTCA
GCCCGTGGGCTTGACAGAGAACTGGGAGAAGTCTCTGAACCGTCTCAAGAGCCTGTTTGCCACCGATGTT
GCTTGCAATGGCCACGACTTGCTCCGGTGTAAGGCCGTGGTCTTGACAAAGGACCGGCAACAACCTTTGC
ACGGTTTCCAGGGCTTGCTTTCCCCCGTCATGTGACGCGATTGCGACTACCTGGTCTGGGGTCAGTCCAT
GATCCTGGCACAGTACAGGCAGCAGGCGCTGTACTGTTTCCAGCGCCTGCTTACCGCCGTTGTTGTTGGC
GATGGCGACCACTTGTGCAGGCGTCAAACCGTGGGCTTGACACAACACGGGAAGGAGCCGTTGGACAGTC
TCCAATGCTTGTTTCCCTCCACCGTTGGACGCAATCGCTACAACTTGATCGGGAGTCAGCCCGTGGGCTT
GACAGAGAACTGGGAGAAGTCTCTGAACCGTCTCAAGAGCCTGTTTGCCACCGTCGTGGGATGCAATGGC
CACGACTTGCTCCGGTGTAAGGCCGTGGTCTTGACAAAGGACCGGCAACAACCTTTGCACGGTTTCCAGG
GCTTGCTTTCCCCCGTCATGTGACGCGATTGCGACTACCTGGTCTGGGGTCAGTCCATGA
