>Addgene plasmid #51440 | TALEN-CCR5L18-CtermQ3 | depositor partial sequence | sequence record 78449 | TALEN-rev1
ACCGAGGAGAGGGTTAGGGATAGGCTTACCTTCGAAGGGCCCTTAAAAGTTTATCTCGCCGTTATTAAAT
TTCCGTCTCACTTCCTCTAAGGTTAATGTGCCGGCTTTAATCATTTCTCCACCAATTAAAAGCTCTTCTA
CACTAAGAACAGCTCCATTACAATTAGTGATATGATTTAATCGTGTAAGCTGAGCTTTGTAGTTTCCTTT
AAAGTGACCACTCACAAATAAAAACTTAAATTCCGTTACAGAAGATGGATAGACTTTCCACCATTCATTA
GGGTTGAGATGTTTGTTTCGTGTTTGATTTTCTTCGACATATCGCTCCATTTCATCTGCTTGGCCAATTG
GCAGATTATAACCTCCGCTATAAGCTTTAGTATCCACGATCACACCGTAATCAATAGGAGATCCGACAGT
ATAAATTGCTCCGTCCGGTTTCCTTGATCCACCCAAATGTTTACCTCTATATCCATAAACTTTCATAAAA
AATTCCATTACCTTCATTTCAAGAATTCTATCCTGAGTGGAATTTCTGGCAATTTCAATTAATTCAATAT
ATTCATGAGGCACATATTTCAATTTATGACGAAGTTCAGATTTCTTCTCCTCCAGTTCACTTTTGACTAG
TTGGGATCCCGCGACTTGATGGGAAGTTCTCTCGGGAATCCGTTGGTTGGTTCTTTGGATCAATGCGGGA
GCATGAGGCAGACCCTTTTTGACTGCATCGAGCGCGGGTCGTCCACCAAGACATGCCAACGCCACCAGAT
GGTCATTCGTTAACGCAGCCAACGCGGGATCGGGCCTGGACAATTGGGCTACGATGGACT
