>Addgene plasmid #51440 | TALEN-CCR5L18-CtermQ3 | addgene partial sequence | sequence record 81181 | CMV-F 5'-CGCAAATGGGCGGTAGGCGTG-3'
GAGCTCTCTGGCTAACTAGAGAACCCACTGCTTACTGGCTTATCGAAATTAATACGACTCACTATAGGGA
GACCCAAGCTGGCTAGCACCATGGACTACAAAGACCATGACGGTGATTATAAAGATCATGACATCGATTA
CAAGGATGACGATGACAAGATGGCCCCCAAGAAGAAGAGGAAGGTGGGCATTCACCGCGGGGTACCTATG
GTGGACTTGAGGACACTCGGTTATTCGCAACAGCAACAGGAGAAAATCAAGCCTAAGGTCAGGAGCACCG
TCGCGCAACACCACGAGGCGCTTGTGGGGCATGGCTTCACTCATGCGCATATTGTCGCGCTTTCACAGCA
CCCTGCGGCGCTTGGGACGGTGGCTGTCAAATACCAAGATATGATTGCGGCCCTGCCCGAAGCCACGCAC
GAGGCAATTGTAGGGGTCGGTAAACAGTGGTCGGGAGCGCGAGCACTTGAGGCGCTGCTGACTGTGGCGG
GTGAGCTTAGGGGGCCTCCGCTCCAGCTCGACACCGGGCAGCTGCTGAAGATCGCGAAGAGAGGGGGAGT
AACAGCGGTAGAGGCAGTGCACGCCTGGCGCAATGCGCTCACCGGGGCCCCCTTGAACCTGACCCCAGAC
CAGGTAGTCGCAATCGCGTCAAACGGAGGGGGAAAGCAAGCCCTGGAAACCGTGCAAAGGTTGTTGCCGG
TCCTTTGTCAAGACCACGGCCTTACACCGGAGCAAGTCGTGGCCATTGCATCCCACGACGGTGGCAAACA
GGCTCTTGAGACGGTTCAGAGACTTCTCCCAGTTCTCTGTCAAGCCCACGGGCTGACTCCCGATCAAGTT
GTAGCGATTGCGTC
