>Addgene plasmid #51440 | TALEN-CCR5L18-CtermQ3 | addgene partial sequence | sequence record 81182 | BGH-rev 5'-TAGAAGGCACAGTCGAGG-3'
CCGGTACGCGTAGAATCGAGACCGAGGAGAGGGTTAGGGATAGGCTTACCTTCGAAGGGCCCTTAAAAGT
TTATCTCGCCGTTATTAAATTTCCGTCTCACTTCCTCTAAGGTTAATGTGCCGGCTTTAATCATTTCTCC
ACCAATTAAAAGCTCTTCTACACTAAGAACAGCTCCATTACAATTAGTGATATGATTTAATCGTGTAAGC
TGAGCTTTGTAGTTTCCTTTAAAGTGACCACTCACAAATAAAAACTTAAATTCCGTTACAGAAGATGGAT
AGACTTTCCACCATTCATTAGGGTTGAGATGTTTGTTTCGTGTTTGATTTTCTTCGACATATCGCTCCAT
TTCATCTGCTTGGCCAATTGGCAGATTATAACCTCCGCTATAAGCTTTAGTATCCACGATCACACCGTAA
TCAATAGGAGATCCGACAGTATAAATTGCTCCGTCCGGTTTCCTTGATCCACCCAAATGTTTACCTCTAT
ATCCATAAACTTTCATAAAAAATTCCATTACCTTCATTTCAAGAATTCTATCCTGAGTGGAATTTCTGGC
AATTTCAATTAATTCAATATATTCATGAGGCACATATTTCAATTTATGACGAAGTTCAGATTTCTTCTCC
TCCAGTTCACTTTTGACTAGTTGGGATCCCGCGACTTGATGGGAAGTTCTCTCGGGAATCCGTTGGTTGG
TTCTTTGGATCAATGCGGGAGCATGAGGCAGACCCTTTTTGACTGCATCGAGCGCGGGTCGTCCACCAAG
ACATGCCAACGCCACCAGATGGTCATTCGTTAACGCAGCCAACGCGGGATCGGGCCTGGACAATTGGGCT
ACGATGGACTCCAAGGCTGGCCGTCCTCCCCCAT
