>Addgene plasmid #51440 | TALEN-CCR5L18-CtermQ3 | addgene partial sequence | sequence record 81183 | JDS-TALEN-F 5'-TAGGGGTCGGTAAACAGTGG-3'
GGGTGAGCTTAGGGGGCCTCCGCTCCAGCTCGACACCGGGCAGCTGCTGAAGATCGCGAAGAGAGGGGGA
GTAACAGCGGTAGAGGCAGTGCACGCCTGGCGCAATGCGCTCACCGGGGCCCCCTTGAACCTGACCCCAG
ACCAGGTAGTCGCAATCGCGTCAAACGGAGGGGGAAAGCAAGCCCTGGAAACCGTGCAAAGGTTGTTGCC
GGTCCTTTGTCAAGACCACGGCCTTACACCGGAGCAAGTCGTGGCCATTGCATCCCACGACGGTGGCAAA
CAGGCTCTTGAGACGGTTCAGAGACTTCTCCCAGTTCTCTGTCAAGCCCACGGGCTGACTCCCGATCAAG
TTGTAGCGATTGCGTCGAACATTGGAGGGAAACAAGCATTGGAGACTGTCCAACGGCTCCTTCCCGTGTT
GTGTCAAGCCCACGGTTTGACGCCTGCACAAGTGGTCGCCATCGCCTCGAATGGCGGCGGTAAGCAGGCG
CTGGAAACAGTACAGCGCCTGCTGCCTGTACTGTGCCAGGATCATGGACTGACCCCAGACCAGGTAGTCG
CAATCGCGTCAAACGGAGGGGGAAAGCAAGCCCTGGAAACCGTGCAAAGGTTGTTGCCGGTCCTTTGTCA
AGACCACGGCCTTACACCGGAGCAAGTCGTGGCCATTGCAAGCAACATCGGTGGCAAACAGGCTCTTGAG
ACGGTTCAGAGACTTCTCCCAGTTCTCTGTCAAGCCCACGGGCTGACTCCCGATCAAGTTGTAGCGATTG
CGTCGCATGACGGAGGGAAACAAGCATTGGAGACTGTCCAACGGCTCCTTCCCGTGTTGTGTCAAGCCCA
CGGTTTGACGCCTGCACAAGTGGTCGCCATCGCCTCCAATATTGGCGGTAAGCAGGCGCTGGAAACAGT
